>Addgene plasmid #175280 | AAV-tTA | addgene full sequence | sequence record 349089 | Addgene NGS Result
GGCGACCTTTGGTCGCCCGGCCTCAGTGAGCGAGCGAGCGCGCAGAGAGGGAGTGGCCAACTCCATCACT
AGGGGTTCCTGCGGCCGCACGCGCGTCTGCAGAGGGCCCTGCGTATGAGTGCAAGTGGGTTTTAGGACCA
GGATGAGGCGGGGTGGGGGTGCCTACCTGACGACCGACCCCGACCCACTGGACAAGCACCCAACCCCCAT
TCCCCAAATTGCGCATCCCCTATCAGAGAGGGGGAGGGGAAACAGGATGCGGCGAGGCGCGTGCGCACTG
CCAGCTTCAGCACCGCGGACAGTGCCTTCGCCCCCGCCTGGCGGCGCGCGCCACCGCCGCCTCAGCACTG
AAGGCGCGCTGACGTCACTCGCCGGTCCCCCGCAAACTCCCCTTCCCGGCCACCTTGGTCGCGTCCGCGC
CGCCGCCGGCCCAGCCGGACCGCACCACGCGAGGCGCGAGATAGGGGGGCACGGGCGCGACCATCTGCGC
TGCGGCGCCGGCGACTCAGCGCTGCCTCAGTCTGCGGTGGGCAGCGGAGGAGTCGTGTCGTGCCTGAGAG
CGCAGTCGCCACCATGGGATCCGATTGAATTCACCATGTCTAGACTGGACAAGAGCAAAGTCATAAACTC
TGCTCTGGAATTACTCAATGAAGTCGGTATCGAAGGCCTGACGACAAGGAAACTCGCTCAAAAGCTGGGA
GTTGAGCAGCCTACCCTGTACTGGCACGTGAAGAACAAGCGGGCCCTGCTCGATGCCCTGGCAATCGAGA
TGCTGGACAGGCATCATACCCACTTCTGCCCCCTGGAAGGCGAGTCATGGCAAGACTTTCTGCGGAACAA
CGCCAAGTCATTCCGCTGTGCTCTCCTCTCACATCGCGACGGGGCTAAAGTGCATCTCGGCACCCGCCCA
ACAGAGAAACAGTACGAAACCCTGGAAAATCAGCTCGCGTTCCTGTGTCAGCAAGGCTTCTCCCTGGAGA
ACGCACTGTACGCTCTGTCCGCCGTGGGCCACTTTACACTGGGCTGCGTATTGGAGGATCAGGAGCATCA
AGTAGCAAAAGAGGAAAGAGAGACACCTACCACCGATTCTATGCCCCCACTTCTGAGACAAGCAATTGAG
CTGTTCGACCATCAGGGAGCCGAACCTGCCTTCCTTTTCGGCCTGGAACTAATCATATGTGGCCTGGAGA
AACAGCTAAAGTGCGAAAGCGGCGGGCCGGCCGACGCCCTTGACGATTTTGACTTAGACATGCTCCCAGC
CGATGCCCTTGACGACTTTGACCTTGATATGCTGCCTGCTGACGCTCTTGACGATTTTGACCTTGACATG
CTCCCCGGGTAACAAGCTTGCCTCGAGCAGCGCTGCTCGAGAGATCTACGGGTGGCATCCCTGTGACCCC
TCCCCAGTGCCTCTCCTGGCCCTGGAAGTTGCCACTCCAGTGCCCACCAGCCTTGTCCTAATAAAATTAA
GTTGCATCATTTTGTCTGACTAGGTGTCCTTCTATAATATTATGGGGTGGAGGGGGGTGGTATGGAGCAA
GGGGCAAGTTGGGAAGACAACCTGTAGGGCCTGCGGGGTCTATTGGGAACCAAGCTGGAGTGCAGTGGCA
CAATCTTGGCTCACTGCAATCTCCGCCTCCTGGGTTCAAGCGATTCTCCTGCCTCAGCCTCCCGAGTTGT
TGGGATTCCAGGCATGCATGACCAGGCTCAGCTAATTTTTGTTTTTTTGGTAGAGACGGGGTTTCACCAT
ATTGGCCAGGCTGGTCTCCAACTCCTAATCTCAGGTGATCTACCCACCTTGGCCTCCCAAATTGCTGGGA
TTACAGGCGTGAACCACTGCTCCCTTCCCTGTCCTTCTGATTTTGTAGGTAACCACGTGCGGACCGAGCG
GCCGCAGGAACCCCTAGTGATGGAGTTGGCCACTCCCTCTCTGCGCGCTCGCTCGCTCACTGAGGCCGGG
CGACCAAAGGTCGCCCGACGCCCGGGCTTTGCCCGGGCGGCCTCAGTGAGCGAGCGAGCGCGCAGCTGCC
TGCAGGGGCGCCTGATGCGGTATTTTCTCCTTACGCATCTGTGCGGTATTTCACACCGCATA
[95 nt withheld, positions 2093-2187]
T
[46 nt withheld, positions 2189-2234]
C
[141 nt withheld, positions 2236-2376]
CCTTTGACGTTGGAGTCCACGTTCTTT
[37 nt withheld, positions 2404-2440]
ACTCTATCTCGGGCTATTCTTTTGATTTATAAGGGATTTTGCCGATTTCGGTCTATTGGTTAAAAAATGA
GCTGATTTAACAAAAATTTAACGCGAATTTTAACAAAATATTAACGTTTACAATTTTATGGTGCACTCTC
AGTACAATCTGCTCTGATGCCGCATAGTTAAGCCAGCCCCGACACCCGCCAACACCCGCTGACGCGCCCT
GACGGGCTTGTCTGCTCCCGGCATCCGCTTACAGACAAGCTGTGACCGTCTCCGGGAGCTGCATGTGTCA
GAGGTTTTCACCGTCATCACCGAAACGCGCGAGACGAAAGGGCCTCGTGATACGCCTATTTTTATAGGTT
AATGTCATGATAATAATGGTTTCTTAGACGTCAGGTGGCACTTTTCGGGGAAATGTGCGCGGAACCCCTA
TTTGTTTATTTTTCTAAATACATTCAAATATGTATCCGCTCATGAGACAATAACCCTGATAAATGCTTCA
ATAATATTGAAAAAGGAAGAGTATGAGTATTCAACATTTCCGTGTCGCCCTTATTCCCTTTTTTGCGGCA
TTTTGCCTTCCTGTTTTTGCTCACCCAGAAACGCTGGTGAAAGTAAAAGATGCTGAAGATCAGTTGGGTG
CACGAGTGGGTTACATCGAACTGGATCTCAACAGCGGTAAGATCCTTGAGAGTTTTCGCCCCGAAGAACG
TTTTCCAATGATGAGCACTTTTAAAGTTCTGCTATGTGGCGCGGTATTATCCCGTATTGACGCCGGGCAA
GAGCAACTCGGTCGCCGCATACACTATTCTCAGAATGACTTGGTTGAGTACTCACCAGTCACAGAAAAGC
ATCTTACGGATGGCATGACAGTAAGAGAATTATGCAGTGCTGCCATAACCATGAGTGATAACACTGCGGC
CAACTTACTTCTGACAACGATCGGAGGACCGAAGGAGCTAACCGCTTTTTTGCACAACATGGGGGATCAT
GTAACTCGCCTTGATCGTTGGGAACCGGAGCTGAATGAAGCCATACCAAACGACGAGCGTGACACCACGA
TGCCTGTAGCAATGGCAACAACGTTGCGCAAACTATTAACTGGCGAACTACTTACTCTAGCTTCCCGGCA
ACAATTAATAGACTGGATGGAGGCGGATAAAGTTGCAGGACCACTTCTGCGCTCGGCCCTTCCGGCTGGC
TGGTTTATTGCTGATAAATCTGGAGCCGGTGAGCGTGGGTCTCGCGGTATCATTGCAGCACTGGGGCCAG
ATGGTAAGCCCTCCCGTATCGTAGTTATCTACACGACGGGGAGTCAGGCAACTATGGATGAACGAAATAG
ACAGATCGCTGAGATAGGTGCCTCACTGATTAAGCATTGGTAACTGTCAGACCAAGTTTACTCATATATA
CTTTAGATTGATTTAAAACTTCATTTTTAATTTAAAAGGATCTAGGTGAAGATCCTTTTTGATAATCTCA
TGACCAAAATCCCTTAACGTGAGTTTTCGTTCCACTGAGCGTCAGACCCCGTAGAAAAGATCAAAGGATC
TTCTTGAGATCCTTTTTTTCTGCGCGTAATCTGCTGCTTGCAAACAAAAAAACCACCGCTACCAGCGGTG
GTTTGTTTGCCGGATCAAGAGCTACCAACTCTTTTTCCGAAGGTAACTGGCTTCAGCAGAGCGCAGATAC
CAAATACTGTTCTTCTAGTGTAGCCGTAGTTAGGCCACCACTTCAAGAACTCTGTAGCACCGCCTACATA
CCTCGCTCTGCTAATCCTGTTACCAGTGGCTGCTGCCAGTGGCGATAAGTCGTGTCTTACCGGGTTGGAC
TCAAGACGATAGTTACCGGATAAGGCGCAGCGGTCGGGCTGAACGGGGGGTTCGTGCACACAGCCCAGCT
TGGAGCGAACGACCTACACCGAACTGAGATACCTACAGCGTGAGCTATGAGAAAGCGCCACGCTTCCCGA
AGGGAGAAAGGCGGACAGGTATCCGGTAAGCGGCAGGGTCGGAACAGGAGAGCGCACGAGGGAGCTTCCA
GGGGGAAACGCCTGGTATCTTTATAGTCCTGTCGGGTTTCGCCACCTCTGACTTGAGCGTCGATTTTTGT
GATGCTCGTCAGGGGGGCGGAGCCTATGGAAAAACGCCAGCAACGCGGCCTTTTTACGGTTCCTGGCCTT
TTGCTGGCCTTTTGCTCACATGTCCTGCAGGCAGCTGCGCGCTCGCTCGCTCACTGAGGCCGCCCGGGCG
TCG
Features (pLannotate 1.2.2; 14 found; start..end, strand, type, name):
      1..80      -  repeat_region  AAV2 ITR (fragment): inverted terminal repeat of adeno-associated virus serotype 2 inverted
    118..565     +  promoter       hSyn promoter: human synapsin I promoter; confers neuron-specific expression (Kügler et al., 2003)
    596..1293    +  CDS            rtTA3 (fragment): reverse tetracycline transactivator 3 activates expression from Tet-responsive promoters in the presence of doxycycline
   1223..1333    +  CDS            VP48: 3 tandem repeats of the minimal activation domain of herpes simplex virus VP16 (Cheng et al., 2013)
   1380..1856    +  polyA_signal   hGH poly(A) signal: human growth hormone polyadenylation signal
   1896..2036    +  repeat_region  AAV2 ITR: inverted terminal repeat of adeno-associated virus serotype 2 inverted
   2041..2092    -  misc_feature   bom (fragment): basis of mobility region from pBR322
   2111..2566    +  rep_origin     f1 ori (sequence partly withheld): f1 bacteriophage origin of replication; arrow indicates direction of (+) strand synthesis
   2567..2616    -  misc_feature   bom (fragment): basis of mobility region from pBR322
   2718..2753    -  CDS            rop (fragment): Rop protein, which maintains plasmids at low copy number; rop
   2848..2952    +  promoter       AmpR promoter: bla
   2953..3813    +  CDS            AmpR: β-lactamase; bla; confers resistance to ampicillin, carbenicillin, and related antibiotics
   3984..4572    +  rep_origin     ori: high-copy-number ColE1/pMB1/pBR322/pUC origin of replication
   4634..4679    -  repeat_region  AAV2 ITR (fragment): inverted terminal repeat of adeno-associated virus serotype 2 inverted
