[The description below was written by a language model from this plasmid's Addgene catalogue record and pLannotate feature annotations shown in this document.]
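Description:
AAV-tTA is an adeno-associated virus transfer plasmid built on an AAV2 backbone and designed to express the tetracycline-controlled transactivator specifically in neurons. The sequenced plasmid is about 4.7 kb. It is propagated in E. coli through a high-copy ColE1/pUC-type origin and selected with ampicillin via the β-lactamase gene and its own promoter. An f1 phage origin and short remnants of pBR322 bom and rop sequences are also present in the backbone. A recombination-deficient growth strain is recorded, which is a common choice for keeping the repeat-rich ITRs intact.

The expression cassette lies between AAV2 inverted terminal repeats, which are the cis elements needed to replicate the genome and package it into AAV particles. One ITR is annotated as fragments that span the numbering origin of the circular sequence. Inside the ITRs, the human synapsin I promoter restricts transcription to neurons. It drives a synthetic insert of roughly 750 bp described as tTA advanced, an improved transactivator, followed by the human growth hormone polyadenylation signal. The automated annotation labels this reading frame as a fragment of rtTA3 fused to three tandem minimal VP16 activation domains. That label most likely reflects the close sequence similarity between the tTA and reverse-tTA families, and the catalogue entry identifies the insert as tTA. tTA activates Tet-responsive promoters in the absence of doxycycline and is switched off by the drug.

The cassette carries no reporter or epitope tag. It serves as a neuron-specific driver for TRE-controlled components, and the associated publication concerns anterograde transneuronal tracing and genetic control with engineered yellow fever vaccine virus YFV-17D.
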