Addgene plasmid #175280: AAV-tTA
Purpose: AAV vector mediating neuron-specific expression of tTA
Depositing lab: Wei Xu. Depositing organization: University of Texas Southwestern Medical Center. Publication: Anterograde transneuronal tracing and genetic control with engineered yellow fever vaccine YFV-17D. Li E, Guo J, Oh SJ, Luo Y, Oliveros HC, Du W, Arano R, Kim Y, Chen YT, Eitson J, Lin DT, Li Y, Roberts T, Schoggins JW, Xu W. Nat Methods. 2021 Nov 25. pii: 10.1038/s41592-021-01319-9. doi: 10.1038/s41592-021-01319-9. PubMed 34824475.
Backbone
  Vector backbone: AAV2
  Backbone size w/o insert (bp): 3952
  Vector type: AAV
Growth in bacteria
  Bacterial resistance: Ampicillin, 100 μg/mL
  Growth temperature: 37°C
  Growth strain: NEB Stable
  Copy number: High Copy
Gene/Insert
  Gene/Insert name: tTA advanced (improved tetracycline-controlled transactivator)
  Species: Synthetic
  Insert size (bp): 746
  Promoter: Synapsin
  Cloning method: Gibson Cloning
  Sequencing primers: 5′ actcagcgctgcctcagtc
Terms and licenses: Academic/Nonprofit Terms; Industry Terms: Not Available to Industry
How to cite: AAV-tTA was a gift from Wei Xu (Addgene plasmid # 175280 ; http://n2t.net/addgene:175280 ; RRID:Addgene_175280)
